Addgene plasmid #24940: TSC2-fl
Depositing lab: Kunliang Guan. Depositing organization: University of California, San Diego (UCSD).
Backbone
  Vector backbone: pCMV
  Vector type: N/A
Growth in bacteria
  Bacterial resistance: Ampicillin, 100 μg/mL
  Growth temperature: 37°C
  Growth strain: DH5alpha
  Copy number: High Copy
Gene/Insert
  Gene/Insert name: TSC2
  Species: M. musculus (mouse)
  Entrez Gene: Tsc2 (a.k.a. Nafld, Tcs2)
  Cloning method: Restriction Enzyme
  Sequencing primers: 5′ N/A
Terms and licenses: Academic/Nonprofit Terms; Industry Terms: Not Available to Industry
How to cite: TSC2-fl was a gift from Kunliang Guan (Addgene plasmid # 24940 ; http://n2t.net/addgene:24940 ; RRID:Addgene_24940)
