[The description below was written by a language model from this plasmid's Addgene catalogue record.]
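Description:
TSC2-fl is a plasmid carrying the mouse Tsc2 gene in a pCMV backbone. The "fl" in the name presumably denotes the full-length coding sequence, although the record does not spell this out. Tsc2 encodes tuberin, the GTPase-activating subunit of the tuberous sclerosis complex, which acts on the small GTPase Rheb to restrain mTORC1 signalling. The insert was placed in the vector by restriction enzyme cloning, but the sites used are not listed. The record gives no insert size, epitope tag, fusion partner or mutation, so the protein should not be assumed to be tagged.

The vector type field is left blank. The pCMV backbone name implies a mammalian expression plasmid in which the cytomegalovirus immediate-early promoter drives strong constitutive transcription of the insert after transient transfection, but the promoter, polyadenylation signal and any mammalian selection marker are not explicitly recorded. In bacteria the plasmid is maintained at high copy number under ampicillin selection; the specific origin of replication is not stated. No feature table or annotated sequence accompanies the entry, so the arrangement of elements around the insert cannot be described in detail.

No intended application is given. A construct of this kind would typically be used to overexpress TSC2 in cultured mammalian cells, for example to study regulation of the TSC1/TSC2 complex, Rheb and mTORC1 activity, or to restore expression in Tsc2-deficient cells.
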