>Addgene plasmid #24940 | TSC2-fl | addgene partial sequence | sequence record 30863 | 24940 with CMV-F
CAGAGCTCTCTGGCTAACTAGAGAACCCACTGCTTACTGGCTTATCGAAATTAATACGACTCACTATAGG
GAGACCCAAGCTTGGTACCGAGCTCGGATCCACTAGTAACGGCCGCCAGTGTGCTGGAATTCTGCAGATA
TCCATCACACTGGCGGCCGCGTCGGGGGTGTGCGCCCTTCCCTGGGTGCAGGAGGACCTGCGCGCGAAAG
GCGCGCGCGGGAGCAGTTCTCTAGTACTGCCCTGCCCACCATGGCCAAACCAACAAGCAAAGATTCCGGC
TTGAAGGAGAAGTTCAAGATACTGTTGGGATTGGGAACATCGAGGCCAAATCCCAGGTGTGCAGAAGGCA
AACAGACTGAGTTTATCATCACATCGGAAATCTTGAGAGAACTGAGTGGTGAATGCGGCCTCAACAATCG
CATCCGAATGATAGGGCAGATCTGTGATGTGGCAAAAACTAAGAAGCTTGAGGAGCATGCAGTGGAGGCA
CTTTGGAAGGCTGTCTCAGACTTGCTACAGCCAGAGCGGCCACCAGAGGCCCGGCATGCAGTTCTCACCT
TATTGAAGGCCATTGTACAGGGACAGGGTGATCGTTTGGGAGTTCTCAGAGCCCTCTTCTTCAAAGTGAT
CAAGGATTACCCCTCCAATGAAGACCTCCATGAAAGGCTAGAAGTTTTTAAGGCCCTCACAGACAATG
